Addgene plasmid #144032: TFORF2510
Purpose: Lentiviral vector for overexpressing transcription factor ORFs with unique 24-bp barcodes. Barcodes facilitate identification of transcription factors in pooled screens.
Depositing lab: Feng Zhang. Depositing organization: Broad Institute. Publication: A transcription factor atlas of directed differentiation. Joung J, Ma S, Tay T, Geiger-Schuller KR, Kirchgatterer PC, Verdine VK, Guo B, Arias-Garcia MA, Allen WE, Singh A, Kuksenko O, Abudayyeh OO, Gootenberg JS, Fu Z, Macrae RK, Buenrostro JD, Regev A, Zhang F. Cell. 2023 Jan 5;186(1):209-229.e26. doi: 10.1016/j.cell.2022.11.026. PubMed 36608654.
Backbone
  Vector backbone: pLX_TRC317
  Backbone manufacturer: Broad Institute Genetic Perturbation Platform
  Backbone size w/o insert (bp): 8264
  Vector type: Mammalian Expression, Lentiviral
  Selectable markers: Puromycin
Growth in bacteria
  Bacterial resistance: Ampicillin, 100 μg/mL
  Growth temperature: 37°C
  Growth strain: NEB Stable
  Copy number: High Copy
Gene/Insert
  Gene/Insert name: NAT10
  Species: H. sapiens (human)
  Insert size (bp): 2963
  Entrez Gene: NAT10 (a.k.a. ALP, Kre33, NET43)
  Promoter: EF1a
  Cloning method: Unknown
  Sequencing primers: 5′ GGGTGGAGACTGAAGTTAGGCCAG; 3′ CACATAGCGTAAAAGGAGCAACATAG
Terms and licenses: Academic/Nonprofit Terms; Industry Terms: Not Available to Industry
Depositor comments: NM_001144030,ENST00000531159 . The transcription factor ORF portion of this plasmid was synthesized by Genewiz. Please test multiple small colonies in case of plasmid recombination. To make this collection available in a timely manner, a portion of this collection was not fully sequenced by Addgene. If an Addgene verified full plasmid sequence is not available, please contact us prior to placing an order to request the full sequence.
How to cite: TFORF2510 was a gift from Feng Zhang (Addgene plasmid # 144032 ; http://n2t.net/addgene:144032 ; RRID:Addgene_144032)
