[The description below was written by a language model from this plasmid's Addgene catalogue record and pLannotate feature annotations shown in this document.]
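Description:
TFORF2510 is a third-generation-style, self-inactivating lentiviral expression plasmid built on the pLX_TRC317 backbone from the Broad Institute Genetic Perturbation Platform. It carries the human NAT10 open reading frame as one member of a barcoded transcription factor ORF collection. In E. coli it is maintained through a high-copy ColE1/pUC-type origin and selected with ampicillin via the bla gene. An f1 origin and remnants of a lac/T7/T3 cloning region are also present in the bacterial portion. The depositor notes that the plasmid can recombine, which is a common concern for constructs carrying repeated LTR sequences.

The viral genome is transcribed from an RSV promoter fused to a truncated HIV-1 5' LTR. This is followed by the Ψ packaging signal, a gag fragment, and the RRE for Rev-dependent export of the full-length RNA. An SV40 early promoter/origin drives puromycin N-acetyltransferase, which allows selection of transduced mammalian cells. A cPPT/CTS element, which aids nuclear import of the reverse-transcribed genome, lies downstream of that marker. The EF-1α promoter then drives constitutive expression of the synthesized NAT10 ORF, which corresponds to the transcript isoform cited in the depositor comments. A WPRE follows to enhance transcript stability and expression, and the cassette ends at the ΔU3 3' LTR, followed by an SV40 poly(A) signal. The record describes a unique 24-bp barcode linked to each ORF, but the feature table does not annotate it. A short U6-like fragment between the ORF and the WPRE is the only feature called in that interval.

The construct is intended for lentiviral overexpression of the ORF, particularly in pooled screens where barcode sequencing identifies which factor each cell received, as in directed differentiation studies.
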