Features (pLannotate 1.2.2; 31 found; start..end, strand, type, name):
      5..231     +  promoter       RSV promoter: Rous sarcoma virus enhancer/promoter
    232..412     +  LTR            5' LTR (truncated): truncated 5' long terminal repeat (LTR) from HIV-1
    459..584     +  misc_feature   HIV-1 Ψ: packaging signal of human immunodeficiency virus type 1
    568..931     +  CDS            HIV-1 gag (fragment): gag protein from human immunodeficiency virus 1; gag
   1077..1310    +  misc_feature   RRE: The Rev response element (RRE) of HIV-1 allows for Rev-dependent mRNA export from the nucleus to the cytoplasm.
   1687..1713    +  CDS            Rev (fragment): human immunodeficiency virus 1 (HIV-1) Rev protein; rev; enhances nuclear export of unspliced and incompletely spliced viral mRNAs
   1720..1743    +  promoter       SV40 promoter (fragment): SV40 early promoter
   1744..1815    +  promoter       SV40 promoter (fragment): SV40 enhancer and early promoter
   1839..1974    +  rep_origin     SV40 ori: SV40 origin of replication
   2020..2616    +  CDS            PuroR (fragment): puromycin N-acetyltransferase; pac from Streptomyces; confers resistance to puromycin
   2665..2782    +  misc_feature   cPPT/CTS: central polypurine tract and central termination sequence of HIV-1
   2847..2913    +  CDS            small t antigen (fragment): SV40 (simian virus 40) small t antigen
   2920..4098    +  promoter       EF-1α promoter: strong constitutive promoter for human elongation factor EF-1α
   4115..6973    +  CDS            NAT10 (fragment): NAT10_HUMAN - Also known as ALP From Homo sapiens (Human).
   6989..7042    +  promoter       U6 promoter (fragment): RNA polymerase III promoter for human U6 snRNA
   7084..7672    +  misc_feature   WPRE: woodchuck hepatitis virus posttranscriptional regulatory element
   7723..7742    +  misc_feature   cPPT/CTS (fragment): central polypurine tract and central termination sequence of HIV-1
   7744..7977    +  LTR            3' LTR (ΔU3): self-inactivating 3' long terminal repeat (LTR) from HIV-1
   8055..8176    +  polyA_signal   SV40 poly(A) signal: SV40 polyadenylation signal
   8216..8351    +  rep_origin     SV40 ori: SV40 origin of replication
   8372..8390    -  promoter       T7 promoter: promoter for bacteriophage T7 RNA polymerase
   8398..8553    +  CDS            lacZα (fragment): LacZα fragment of β-galactosidase; lacZ fragment
   8558..8986    +  rep_origin     f1 ori (sequence partly withheld): f1 bacteriophage origin of replication; arrow indicates direction of (+) strand synthesis
   9039..9143    +  promoter       AmpR promoter: bla
   9144..10004   +  CDS            AmpR: β-lactamase; bla; confers resistance to ampicillin, carbenicillin, and related antibiotics
  10175..10763   +  rep_origin     ori: high-copy-number ColE1/pMB1/pBR322/pUC origin of replication
  10946..11038   +  CDS            lacI (fragment): lac repressor; lacI; The lac repressor binds to the lac operator to inhibit transcription in E. coli. This inhibition can be relieved by adding lactose or isopropyl-β-D-thiogalactopyranoside (IPTG).
  11051..11072   +  protein_bind   CAP binding site: CAP binding activates transcription in the presence of cAMP. E. coli catabolite activator protein
  11087..11117   +  promoter       lac promoter: promoter for the E. coli lac operon
  11121..11143   +  protein_bind   lac operator (fragment): The lac repressor binds to the lac operator to inhibit transcription in E. coli. This inhibition can be relieved by adding lactose or isopropyl-β-D-thiogalactopyranoside (IPTG). lac repressor encoded by lacI
  11186..11204   +  promoter       T3 promoter: promoter for bacteriophage T3 RNA polymerase
>Addgene plasmid #144032 | TFORF2510 | addgene full sequence | sequence record 400534 | Addgene NGS Result
TTAATGTAGTCTTATGCAATACTCTTGTAGTCTTGCAACATGGTAACGATGAGTTAGCAACATGCCTTAC
AAGGAGAGAAAAAGCACCGTGCATGCCGATTGGTGGAAGTAAGGTGGTACGATCGTGCCTTATTAGGAAG
GCAACAGACGGGTCTGACATGGATTGGACGAACCACTGAATTGCCGCATTGCAGAGATATTGTATTTAAG
TGCCTAGCTCGATACATAAACGGGTCTCTCTGGTTAGACCAGATCTGAGCCTGGGAGCTCTCTGGCTAAC
TAGGGAACCCACTGCTTAAGCCTCAATAAAGCTTGCCTTGAGTGCTTCAAGTAGTGTGTGCCCGTCTGTT
GTGTGACTCTGGTAACTAGAGATCCCTCAGACCCTTTTAGTCAGTGTGGAAAATCTCTAGCAGTGGCGCC
CGAACAGGGACTTGAAAGCGAAAGGGAAACCAGAGGAGCTCTCTCGACGCAGGACTCGGCTTGCTGAAGC
GCGCACGGCAAGAGGCGAGGGGCGGCGACTGGTGAGTACGCCAAAAATTTTGACTAGCGGAGGCTAGAAG
GAGAGAGATGGGTGCGAGAGCGTCAGTATTAAGCGGGGGAGAATTAGATCGCGATGGGAAAAAATTCGGT
TAAGGCCAGGGGGAAAGAAAAAATATAAATTAAAACATATAGTATGGGCAAGCAGGGAGCTAGAACGATT
CGCAGTTAATCCTGGCCTGTTAGAAACATCAGAAGGCTGTAGACAAATACTGGGACAGCTACAACCATCC
CTTCAGACAGGATCAGAAGAACTTAGATCATTATATAATACAGTAGCAACCCTCTATTGTGTGCATCAAA
GGATAGAGATAAAAGACACCAAGGAAGCTTTAGACAAGATAGAGGAAGAGCAAAACAAAAGTAAGACCAC
CGCACAGCAAGCGGCCGCTGATCTTCAGACCTGGAGGAGGAGATATGAGGGACAATTGGAGAAGTGAATT
ATATAAATATAAAGTAGTAAAAATTGAACCATTAGGAGTAGCACCCACCAAGGCAAAGAGAAGAGTGGTG
CAGAGAGAAAAAAGAGCAGTGGGAATAGGAGCTTTGTTCCTTGGGTTCTTGGGAGCAGCAGGAAGCACTA
TGGGCGCAGCGTCAATGACGCTGACGGTACAGGCCAGACAATTATTGTCTGGTATAGTGCAGCAGCAGAA
CAATTTGCTGAGGGCTATTGAGGCGCAACAGCATCTGTTGCAACTCACAGTCTGGGGCATCAAGCAGCTC
CAGGCAAGAATCCTGGCTGTGGAAAGATACCTAAAGGATCAACAGCTCCTGGGGATTTGGGGTTGCTCTG
GAAAACTCATTTGCACCACTGCTGTGCCTTGGAATGCTAGTTGGAGTAATAAATCTCTGGAACAGATTTG
GAATCACACGACCTGGATGGAGTGGGACAGAGAAATTAACAATTACACAAGCTTAATACACTCCTTAATT
GAAGAATCGCAAAACCAGCAAGAAAAGAATGAACAAGAATTATTGGAATTAGATAAATGGGCAAGTTTGT
GGAATTGGTTTAACATAACAAATTGGCTGTGGTATATAAAATTATTCATAATGATAGTAGGAGGCTTGGT
AGGTTTAAGAATAGTTTTTGCTGTACTTTCTATAGTGAATAGAGTTAGGCAGGGATATTCACCATTATCG
TTTCAGACCCACCTCCCAACCCCGAGGGGACCCATGCATTGCATCTCAATTAGTCAGCAACCAGGTGTGG
AAAGTCCCCAGGCTCCCCAGCAGGCAGAAGTATGCAAAGCATGCGTCTCAATTAGTCAGCAACCATAGTC
CCGCCCCTAACTCCGCCCATCCCGCCCCTAACTCCGCCCAGTTCCGCCCATTCTCCGCCCCATGGCTGAC
TAATTTTTTTTATTTATGCAGAGGCCGAGGCCGCCTCGGCCTCTGAGCTATTCCAGAAGTAGTGAGGAGG
CTTTTTTGGAGGCCTAGGCTTTTGCAAAAAGCTTTCTAGAGGTACCACCGGAGCTTACCATGACCGAGTA
CAAGCCCACGGTGCGCCTCGCCACCCGCGACGACGTCCCCAGGGCCGTACGCACCCTCGCCGCCGCGTTC
GCCGACTACCCCGCCACGCGCCACACCGTCGATCCGGACCGCCACATCGAGCGGGTCACCGAGCTGCAAG
AACTCTTCCTCACGCGCGTCGGGCTCGACATCGGCAAGGTGTGGGTCGCGGACGACGGCGCCGCCGTGGC
GGTCTGGACCACGCCGGAGAGCGTCGAAGCGGGGGCGGTGTTCGCCGAGATCGGCCCGCGCATGGCCGAG
TTGAGCGGTTCCCGGCTGGCCGCGCAGCAACAGATGGAAGGCCTCCTGGCGCCGCACCGGCCCAAGGAGC
CCGCGTGGTTCCTGGCCACCGTCGGCGTCTCGCCCGACCACCAGGGCAAGGGTCTGGGCAGCGCCGTCGT
GCTCCCCGGAGTGGAGGCGGCCGAGCGCGCCGGGGTGCCCGCCTTCCTGGAGACCTCCGCGCCCCGCAAC
CTCCCCTTCTACGAGCGGCTCGGCTTCACCGTCACCGCCGACGTCGAGGTGCCCGAAGGACCGCGCACCT
GGTGCATGACCCGCAAGCCCGGTGCCAGTTAACGAATTCTAGATCTTGAGACAAATGGCAGTATTCATCC
ACAATTTTAAAAGAAAAGGGGGGATTGGGGGGTACAGTGCAGGGGAAAGAATAGTAGACATAATAGCAAC
AGACATACAAACTAAAGAATTACAAAAACAAATTACAAAAATTCAAAATTTTCGGGTTTATTACAGGGAC
AGCAGAGATCCACTTTGGCGCCGGCTCGAGGCCTGCAGGTGCAAAGATGGATAAAGTTTTAAACAGAGAG
GAATCTTTGCAGCTAATGGACCTTCTAGGTCTTGAAAGGAGTGGGAATTGGCTCCGGTGCCCGTCAGTGG
GCAGAGCGCACATCGCCCACAGTCCCCGAGAAGTTGGGGGGAGGGGTCGGCAATTGAACCGGTGCCTAGA
GAAGGTGGCGCGGGGTAAACTGGGAAAGTGATGTCGTGTACTGGCTCCGCCTTTTTCCCGAGGGTGGGGG
AGAACCGTATATAAGTGCAGTAGTCGCCGTGAACGTTCTTTTTCGCAACGGGTTTGCCGCCAGAACACAG
GTAAGTGCCGTGTGTGGTTCCCGCGGGCCTGGCCTCTTTACGGGTTATGGCCCTTGCGTGCCTTGAATTA
CTTCCACCTGGCTGCAGTACGTGATTCTTGATCCCGAGCTTCGGGTTGGAAGTGGGTGGGAGAGTTCGAG
GCCTTGCGCTTAAGGAGCCCCTTCGCCTCGTGCTTGAGTTGAGGCCTGGCCTGGGCGCTGGGGCCGCCGC
GTGCGAATCTGGTGGCACCTTCGCGCCTGTCTCGCTGCTTTCGATAAGTCTCTAGCCATTTAAAATTTTT
GATGACCTGCTGCGACGCTTTTTTTCTGGCAAGATAGTCTTGTAAATGCGGGCCAAGATCTGCACACTGG
TATTTCGGTTTTTGGGGCCGCGGGCGGCGACGGGGCCCGTGCGTCCCAGCGCACATGTTCGGCGAGGCGG
GGCCTGCGAGCGCGGCCACCGAGAATCGGACGGGGGTAGTCTCAAGCTGGCCGGCCTGCTCTGGTGCCTG
GCCTCGCGCCGCCGTGTATCGCCCCGCCCTGGGCGGCAAGGCTGGCCCGGTCGGCACCAGTTGCGTGAGC
GGAAAGATGGCCGCTTCCCGGCCCTGCTGCAGGGAGCTCAAAATGGAGGACGCGGCGCTCGGGAGAGCGG
GCGGGTGAGTCACCCACACAAAGGAAAAGGGCCTTTCCGTCCTCAGCCGTCGCTTCATGTGACTCCACGG
AGTACCGGGCGCCGTCCAGGCACCTCGATTAGTTCTCGAGCTTTTGGAGTACGTCGTCTTTAGGTTGGGG
GGAGGGGTTTTATGCGATGGAGTTTCCCCACACTGAGTGGGTGGAGACTGAAGTTAGGCCAGCTTGGCAC
TTGATGTAATTCTCCTTGGAATTTGCCCTTTTTGAGTTTGGATCTTGGTTCATTCTCAAGCCTCAGACAG
TGGTTCAAAGTTTTTTTCTTCCATTTCAGGTGTCGTGAGGCTAGCACCGCCACCATGCGACAGCTGCAGA
AGAAAATAAAGAATGGAACACTGAACATAAAGCAGGACGACCCCTTTGAACTCTTCATAGCAGCCACAAA
CATTCGCTACTGCTACTACAACGAGACCCACAAGATCCTGGGCAATACCTTCGGCATGTGTGTGCTGCAG
GATTTTGAAGCCTTAACTCCAAACTTGCTGGCCAGGACTGTAGAAACAGTGGAAGGTGGTGGGCTAGTGG
TCATCCTCCTACGGACCATGAACTCACTCAAGCAATTGTACACAGTGACTATGGATGTGCATTCCAGGTA
CAGAACTGAGGCCCATCAGGATGTGGTGGGAAGATTTAATGAAAGGTTTATTCTGTCTCTGGCCTCTTGT
AAGAAGTGTCTCGTCATTGATGACCAGCTCAACATCCTGCCCATCTCCTCCCACGTTGCCACCATGGAGG
CCCTGCCTCCCCAGACTCCGGATGAGAGTCTTGGTCCTTCTGATCTGGAGCTGAGGGAGTTGAAGGAGAG
CTTGCAGGACACCCAGCCTGTGGGTGTGTTGGTGGACTGCTGTAAGACTCTAGACCAGGCCAAAGCTGTC
TTGAAATTTATCGAGGGCATCTCTGAAAAGACCCTGAGGAGTACTGTTGCACTCACAGCTGCTCGAGGAC
GGGGAAAATCTGCAGCCCTGGGATTGGCGATTGCTGGGGCGGTGGCATTTGGGTACTCCAATATCTTTGT
TACCTCCCCAAGCCCTGATAACCTCCATACTCTGTTTGAATTTGTATTTAAAGGATTTGATGCTCTGCAA
TATCAGGAACATCTGGATTATGAGATTATCCAGTCTCTAAATCCTGAATTTAACAAAGCAGTGATCAGAG
TGAATGTATTTCGAGAACACAGGCAGACTATTCAGTATATACATCCTGCAGATGCTGTGAAGCTGGGCCA
GGCTGAACTAGTTGTGATTGATGAAGCTGCCGCCATCCCCCTCCCCTTGGTGAAGAGCCTACTTGGCCCC
TACCTTGTTTTCATGGCATCCACCATCAATGGCTATGAGGGCACTGGCCGGTCACTGTCCCTCAAGCTAA
TTCAGCAGCTCCGTCAACAGAGCGCCCAGAGCCAGGTCAGCACCACTGCTGAGAATAAGACCACGACGAC
AGCCAGATTGGCATCAGCGCGGACACTGTATGAGGTTTCCCTCCAGGAGTCAATCCGATACGCCCCTGGG
GATGCAGTGGAGAAGTGGCTGAATGACTTGCTGTGCCTGGATTGCCTCAACATCACTCGGATAGTCTCAG
GCTGCCCCTTGCCTGAAGCTTGTGAACTGTACTATGTTAATAGAGATACCCTCTTTTGCTACCACAAGGC
CTCTGAAGTTTTCCTCCAACGGCTTATGGCCCTCTACGTGGCTTCTCACTACAAGAACTCTCCCAATGAT
CTCCAGATGCTCTCCGATGCACCTGCTCACCATCTCTTCTGCCTTCTGCCTCCCGTGCCCCCCACCCAGA
ATGCCCTTCCAGAAGTGCTTGCTGTTATCCAGGTGTGCCTTGAAGGGGAGATTTCTCGCCAGTCCATCTT
GAACAGTCTGTCTCGAGGCAAGAAGGCTTCAGGGGACCTGATTCCATGGACAGTGTCAGAACAGTTCCAA
GATCCAGACTTTGGTGGTCTGTCTGGTGGAAGGGTCGTTCGCATTGCTGTTCACCCAGATTATCAAGGGA
TGGGCTATGGCAGCCGTGCTCTGCAGCTGCTGCAGATGTACTATGAAGGCAGGTTTCCTTGTCTGGAGGA
AAAGGTCCTTGAGACACCACAGGAAATTCACACCGTAAGCAGCGAGGCTGTCAGCTTGTTGGAAGAGGTC
ATCACTCCCCGGAAGGACCTGCCTCCTTTACTCCTCAAATTGAATGAGAGGCCTGCCGAACGCCTGGATT
ACCTGGGTGTTTCCTATGGCTTGACCCCCAGGCTCCTCAAGTTCTGGAAACGAGCTGGATTTGTTCCTGT
TTATCTGAGACAGACCCCGAATGACCTGACCGGAGAGCACTCGTGCATCATGCTGAAGACGCTCACTGAT
GAGGATGAGGCTGACCAGGGAGGCTGGCTTGCAGCCTTCTGGAAAGATTTCCGACGGCGGTTCCTAGCCT
TGCTCTCCTACCAGTTCAGTACCTTCTCTCCTTCCCTGGCTCTGAACATCATTCAGAACAGGAACATGGG
GAAGCCAGCCCAGCCTGCCCTGAGCCGGGAGGAGCTGGAAGCACTCTTCCTCCCCTATGACCTGAAGCGG
CTGGAGATGTATTCACGGAATATGGTGGACTATCACCTCATCATGGACATGATCCCGGCCATCTCTCGCA
TCTATTTCCTGAACCAGCTGGGGGACCTGGCCCTGTCTGCGGCTCAGTCGGCTCTTCTCTTGGGGATTGG
CCTGCAGCATAAGTCTGTGGACCAGCTGGAAAAGGAGATTGAGCTGCCCTCGGGCCAGTTGATGGGACTT
TTCAACCGGATCATCCGCAAAGTTGTGAAGCTATTTAATGAAGTTCAGGAAAAGGCCATTGAGGAGCAGA
TGGTGGCAGCGAAGGATGTGGTCATGGAGCCCACGATGAAGACCCTCAGTGACGACCTAGATGAAGCAGC
AAAGGAATTTCAGGAGAAACACAAGAAGGAAGTAGGGAAGCTGAAGAGCATGGACCTCTCTGAATACATA
ATCCGTGGGGACGATGAAGAGTGGAATGAAGTTTTGAACAAAGCTGGGCCGAACGCCTCGATCATCAGCC
TGAAAAGTGACAAGAAAAGGAAGTTAGAGGCCAAACAAGAACCCAAACAGAGCAAGAAGTTGAAGAACAG
AGAGACAAAGAACAAAAAAGATATGAAACTGAAGCGGAAGAAATAGTAATGAACTAGTCCGTAACTTGAA
AGTATTTCGATTTCTTGGCTTTATATATCTTGTGGAAAGGACGACCCTGTAATAGAATTGCTGAAACTAC
GCGTTAAGTCGACAATCAACCTCTGGATTACAAAATTTGTGAAAGATTGACTGGTATTCTTAACTATGTT
GCTCCTTTTACGCTATGTGGATACGCTGCTTTAATGCCTTTGTATCATGCTATTGCTTCCCGTATGGCTT
TCATTTTCTCCTCCTTGTATAAATCCTGGTTGCTGTCTCTTTATGAGGAGTTGTGGCCCGTTGTCAGGCA
ACGTGGCGTGGTGTGCACTGTGTTTGCTGACGCAACCCCCACTGGTTGGGGCATTGCCACCACCTGTCAG
CTCCTTTCCGGGACTTTCGCTTTCCCCCTCCCTATTGCCACGGCGGAACTCATCGCCGCCTGCCTTGCCC
GCTGCTGGACAGGGGCTCGGCTGTTGGGCACTGACAATTCCGTGGTGTTGTCGGGGAAATCATCGTCCTT
TCCTTGGCTGCTCGCCTGTGTTGCCACCTGGATTCTGCGCGGGACGTCCTTCTGCTACGTCCCTTCGGCC
CTCAATCCAGCGGACCTTCCTTCCCGCGGCCTGCTGCCGGCTCTGCGGCCTCTTCCGCGTCTTCGCCTTC
GCCCTCAGACGAGTCGGATCTCCCTTTGGGCCGCCTCCCCGCGTCGACTTTAAGACCAATGACTTACAAG
GCAGCTGTAGATCTTAGCCACTTTTTAAAAGAAAAGGGGGGACTGGAAGGGCTAATTCACTCCCAACGAA
GACAAGATCTGCTTTTTGCTTGTACTGGGTCTCTCTGGTTAGACCAGATCTGAGCCTGGGAGCTCTCTGG
CTAACTAGGGAACCCACTGCTTAAGCCTCAATAAAGCTTGCCTTGAGTGCTTCAAGTAGTGTGTGCCCGT
CTGTTGTGTGACTCTGGTAACTAGAGATCCCTCAGACCCTTTTAGTCAGTGTGGAAAATCTCTAGCAGTA
CGTATAGTAGTTCATGTCATCTTATTATTCAGTATTTATAACTTGCAAAGAAATGAATATCAGAGAGTGA
GAGGAACTTGTTTATTGCAGCTTATAATGGTTACAAATAAAGCAATAGCATCACAAATTTCACAAATAAA
GCATTTTTTTCACTGCATTCTAGTTGTGGTTTGTCCAAACTCATCAATGTATCTTATCATGTCTGGCTCT
AGCTATCCCGCCCCTAACTCCGCCCATCCCGCCCCTAACTCCGCCCAGTTCCGCCCATTCTCCGCCCCAT
GGCTGACTAATTTTTTTTATTTATGCAGAGGCCGAGGCCGCCTCGGCCTCTGAGCTATTCCAGAAGTAGT
GAGGAGGCTTTTTTGGAGGCCTAGGGACGTACCCAATTCGCCCTATAGTGAGTCGTATTACGCGCGCTCA
CTGGCCGTCGTTTTACAACGTCGTGACTGGGAAAACCCTGGCGTTACCCAACTTAATCGCCTTGCAGCAC
ATCCCCCTTTCGCCAGCTGGCGTAATAGCGAAGAGGCCCGCACCGATCGCCCTTCCCAACAGTTGCGCAG
CCTGAATGGCGAATGGG
[124 nt withheld, positions 8558-8681]
C
[91 nt withheld, positions 8683-8773]
A
[49 nt withheld, positions 8775-8823]
CCTTTGACGTTGGAGTCCACGTTCTTT
[37 nt withheld, positions 8851-8887]
ACCCTATCTCGGTCTATTCTTTTGATTTATAAGGGATTTTGCCGATTTCGGCCTATTGGTTAAAAAATGA
GCTGATTTAACAAAAATTTAACGCGAATTTTAACAAAATATTAACGCTTACAATTTAGGTGGCACTTTTC
GGGGAAATGTGCGCGGAACCCCTATTTGTTTATTTTTCTAAATACATTCAAATATGTATCCGCTCATGAG
ACAATAACCCTGATAAATGCTTCAATAATATTGAAAAAGGAAGAGTATGAGTATTCAACATTTCCGTGTC
GCCCTTATTCCCTTTTTTGCGGCATTTTGCCTTCCTGTTTTTGCTCACCCAGAAACGCTGGTGAAAGTAA
AAGATGCTGAAGATCAGTTGGGTGCACGAGTGGGTTACATCGAACTGGATCTCAACAGCGGTAAGATCCT
TGAGAGTTTTCGCCCCGAAGAACGTTTTCCAATGATGAGCACTTTTAAAGTTCTGCTATGTGGCGCGGTA
TTATCCCGTATTGACGCCGGGCAAGAGCAACTCGGTCGCCGCATACACTATTCTCAGAATGACTTGGTTG
AGTACTCACCAGTCACAGAAAAGCATCTTACGGATGGCATGACAGTAAGAGAATTATGCAGTGCTGCCAT
AACCATGAGTGATAACACTGCGGCCAACTTACTTCTGACAACGATCGGAGGACCGAAGGAGCTAACCGCT
TTTTTGCACAACATGGGGGATCATGTAACTCGCCTTGATCGTTGGGAACCGGAGCTGAATGAAGCCATAC
CAAACGACGAGCGTGACACCACGATGCCTGTAGCAATGGCAACAACGTTGCGCAAACTATTAACTGGCGA
ACTACTTACTCTAGCTTCCCGGCAACAATTAATAGACTGGATGGAGGCGGATAAAGTTGCAGGACCACTT
CTGCGCTCGGCCCTTCCGGCTGGCTGGTTTATTGCTGATAAATCTGGAGCCGGTGAGCGTGGGTCTCGCG
GTATCATTGCAGCACTGGGGCCAGATGGTAAGCCCTCCCGTATCGTAGTTATCTACACGACGGGGAGTCA
GGCAACTATGGATGAACGAAATAGACAGATCGCTGAGATAGGTGCCTCACTGATTAAGCATTGGTAACTG
TCAGACCAAGTTTACTCATATATACTTTAGATTGATTTAAAACTTCATTTTTAATTTAAAAGGATCTAGG
TGAAGATCCTTTTTGATAATCTCATGACCAAAATCCCTTAACGTGAGTTTTCGTTCCACTGAGCGTCAGA
CCCCGTAGAAAAGATCAAAGGATCTTCTTGAGATCCTTTTTTTCTGCGCGTAATCTGCTGCTTGCAAACA
AAAAAACCACCGCTACCAGCGGTGGTTTGTTTGCCGGATCAAGAGCTACCAACTCTTTTTCCGAAGGTAA
CTGGCTTCAGCAGAGCGCAGATACCAAATACTGTTCTTCTAGTGTAGCCGTAGTTAGGCCACCACTTCAA
GAACTCTGTAGCACCGCCTACATACCTCGCTCTGCTAATCCTGTTACCAGTGGCTGCTGCCAGTGGCGAT
AAGTCGTGTCTTACCGGGTTGGACTCAAGACGATAGTTACCGGATAAGGCGCAGCGGTCGGGCTGAACGG
GGGGTTCGTGCACACAGCCCAGCTTGGAGCGAACGACCTACACCGAACTGAGATACCTACAGCGTGAGCT
ATGAGAAAGCGCCACGCTTCCCGAAGGGAGAAAGGCGGACAGGTATCCGGTAAGCGGCAGGGTCGGAACA
GGAGAGCGCACGAGGGAGCTTCCAGGGGGAAACGCCTGGTATCTTTATAGTCCTGTCGGGTTTCGCCACC
TCTGACTTGAGCGTCGATTTTTGTGATGCTCGTCAGGGGGGCGGAGCCTATGGAAAAACGCCAGCAACGC
GGCCTTTTTACGGTTCCTGGCCTTTTGCTGGCCTTTTGCTCACATGTTCTTTCCTGCGTTATCCCCTGAT
TCTGTGGATAACCGTATTACCGCCTTTGAGTGAGCTGATACCGCTCGCCGCAGCCGAACGACCGAGCGCA
GCGAGTCAGTGAGCGAGGAAGCGGAAGAGCGCCCAATACGCAAACCGCCTCTCCCCGCGCGTTGGCCGAT
TCATTAATGCAGCTGGCACGACAGGTTTCCCGACTGGAAAGCGGGCAGTGAGCGCAACGCAATTAATGTG
AGTTAGCTCACTCATTAGGCACCCCAGGCTTTACACTTTATGCTTCCGGCTCGTATGTTGTGTGGAATTG
TGAGCGGATAACAATTTCACACAGGAAACAGCTATGACCATGATTACGCCAAGCGCGCAATTAACCCTCA
CTAAAGGGAACAAAAGCTGGAGCTGCAAGC
