>Addgene plasmid #144032 | TFORF2510 | depositor partial sequence | sequence record 284220 | Insert
ACCGCCACCATGCGACAGCTGCAGAAGAAAATAAAGAATGGAACACTGAACATAAAGCAGGACGACCCCT
TTGAACTCTTCATAGCAGCCACAAACATTCGCTACTGCTACTACAACGAGACCCACAAGATCCTGGGCAA
TACCTTCGGCATGTGTGTGCTGCAGGATTTTGAAGCCTTAACTCCAAACTTGCTGGCCAGGACTGTAGAA
ACAGTGGAAGGTGGTGGGCTAGTGGTCATCCTCCTACGGACCATGAACTCACTCAAGCAATTGTACACAG
TGACTATGGATGTGCATTCCAGGTACAGAACTGAGGCCCATCAGGATGTGGTGGGAAGATTTAATGAAAG
GTTTATTCTGTCTCTGGCCTCTTGTAAGAAGTGTCTCGTCATTGATGACCAGCTCAACATCCTGCCCATC
TCCTCCCACGTTGCCACCATGGAGGCCCTGCCTCCCCAGACTCCGGATGAGAGTCTTGGTCCTTCTGATC
TGGAGCTGAGGGAGTTGAAGGAGAGCTTGCAGGACACCCAGCCTGTGGGTGTGTTGGTGGACTGCTGTAA
GACTCTAGACCAGGCCAAAGCTGTCTTGAAATTTATCGAGGGCATCTCTGAAAAGACCCTGAGGAGTACT
GTTGCACTCACAGCTGCTCGAGGACGGGGAAAATCTGCAGCCCTGGGATTGGCGATTGCTGGGGCGGTGG
CATTTGGGTACTCCAATATCTTTGTTACCTCCCCAAGCCCTGATAACCTCCATACTCTGTTTGAATTTGT
ATTTAAAGGATTTGATGCTCTGCAATATCAGGAACATCTGGATTATGAGATTATCCAGTCTCTAAATCCT
GAATTTAACAAAGCAGTGATCAGAGTGAATGTATTTCGAGAACACAGGCAGACTATTCAGTATATACATC
CTGCAGATGCTGTGAAGCTGGGCCAGGCTGAACTAGTTGTGATTGATGAAGCTGCCGCCATCCCCCTCCC
CTTGGTGAAGAGCCTACTTGGCCCCTACCTTGTTTTCATGGCATCCACCATCAATGGCTATGAGGGCACT
GGCCGGTCACTGTCCCTCAAGCTAATTCAGCAGCTCCGTCAACAGAGCGCCCAGAGCCAGGTCAGCACCA
CTGCTGAGAATAAGACCACGACGACAGCCAGATTGGCATCAGCGCGGACACTGTATGAGGTTTCCCTCCA
GGAGTCAATCCGATACGCCCCTGGGGATGCAGTGGAGAAGTGGCTGAATGACTTGCTGTGCCTGGATTGC
CTCAACATCACTCGGATAGTCTCAGGCTGCCCCTTGCCTGAAGCTTGTGAACTGTACTATGTTAATAGAG
ATACCCTCTTTTGCTACCACAAGGCCTCTGAAGTTTTCCTCCAACGGCTTATGGCCCTCTACGTGGCTTC
TCACTACAAGAACTCTCCCAATGATCTCCAGATGCTCTCCGATGCACCTGCTCACCATCTCTTCTGCCTT
CTGCCTCCCGTGCCCCCCACCCAGAATGCCCTTCCAGAAGTGCTTGCTGTTATCCAGGTGTGCCTTGAAG
GGGAGATTTCTCGCCAGTCCATCTTGAACAGTCTGTCTCGAGGCAAGAAGGCTTCAGGGGACCTGATTCC
ATGGACAGTGTCAGAACAGTTCCAAGATCCAGACTTTGGTGGTCTGTCTGGTGGAAGGGTCGTTCGCATT
GCTGTTCACCCAGATTATCAAGGGATGGGCTATGGCAGCCGTGCTCTGCAGCTGCTGCAGATGTACTATG
AAGGCAGGTTTCCTTGTCTGGAGGAAAAGGTCCTTGAGACACCACAGGAAATTCACACCGTAAGCAGCGA
GGCTGTCAGCTTGTTGGAAGAGGTCATCACTCCCCGGAAGGACCTGCCTCCTTTACTCCTCAAATTGAAT
GAGAGGCCTGCCGAACGCCTGGATTACCTGGGTGTTTCCTATGGCTTGACCCCCAGGCTCCTCAAGTTCT
GGAAACGAGCTGGATTTGTTCCTGTTTATCTGAGACAGACCCCGAATGACCTGACCGGAGAGCACTCGTG
CATCATGCTGAAGACGCTCACTGATGAGGATGAGGCTGACCAGGGAGGCTGGCTTGCAGCCTTCTGGAAA
GATTTCCGACGGCGGTTCCTAGCCTTGCTCTCCTACCAGTTCAGTACCTTCTCTCCTTCCCTGGCTCTGA
ACATCATTCAGAACAGGAACATGGGGAAGCCAGCCCAGCCTGCCCTGAGCCGGGAGGAGCTGGAAGCACT
CTTCCTCCCCTATGACCTGAAGCGGCTGGAGATGTATTCACGGAATATGGTGGACTATCACCTCATCATG
GACATGATCCCGGCCATCTCTCGCATCTATTTCCTGAACCAGCTGGGGGACCTGGCCCTGTCTGCGGCTC
AGTCGGCTCTTCTCTTGGGGATTGGCCTGCAGCATAAGTCTGTGGACCAGCTGGAAAAGGAGATTGAGCT
GCCCTCGGGCCAGTTGATGGGACTTTTCAACCGGATCATCCGCAAAGTTGTGAAGCTATTTAATGAAGTT
CAGGAAAAGGCCATTGAGGAGCAGATGGTGGCAGCGAAGGATGTGGTCATGGAGCCCACGATGAAGACCC
TCAGTGACGACCTAGATGAAGCAGCAAAGGAATTTCAGGAGAAACACAAGAAGGAAGTAGGGAAGCTGAA
GAGCATGGACCTCTCTGAATACATAATCCGTGGGGACGATGAAGAGTGGAATGAAGTTTTGAACAAAGCT
GGGCCGAACGCCTCGATCATCAGCCTGAAAAGTGACAAGAAAAGGAAGTTAGAGGCCAAACAAGAACCCA
AACAGAGCAAGAAGTTGAAGAACAGAGAGACAAAGAACAAAAAAGATATGAAACTGAAGCGGAAGAAATA
GTAATGAACTAGTCCGTAACTTGAAAGTATTTCGATTTCTTGGCTTTATATATCTTGTGGAAAGGACGAC
CCTGTAATAGAATTGCTGAAACT
