>Addgene plasmid #144032 | TFORF2510 | depositor partial sequence | sequence record 284221 | Barcode
CCCTGTAATAGAATTGCTGAAACT
